>Addgene plasmid #8645 | p3012 pGEM E6-AP C-A | addgene partial sequence | sequence record 17124 | T7 5'-TAATACGACTCACTATAGGG-3'
CCATGGAGCCTGCACGAATGAGTTTTGTGCTTCCTGTCCAACTTTTCTTCGTATGGATAATAATGCAGCA
GCTATTAAAGCCCTCGAGCTTTATAAGATTAATGCAAAACTCTGTGATCCTCATCCCTCCAAGAAAGGAG
CAAGCTCAGCTTACCTTGAGAACTCGAAAGGTGCCCCCAACAACTCCTGCTCTGAGATAAAAATGAACAA
GAAAGGCGCTAGAATTGATTTTAAAGATGTGACTTACTTAACAGAAGAGAAGGTATATGAAATTCTTGAA
TTATGTAGAGAAAGAGAGGATTATTCCCCTTTAATCCGTGTTATTGGAAGAGTTTTTTCTAGTGCTGAGG
CATTGGTACAGAGCTTCCGGAAAGTTAAACAACACACCAAGGAAGAACTGAAATCTCTTCAAGCAAAAGA
TGAAGACAAAGATGAAGATGAAAAGGAAAAAGCTGCATGTTCTGCTGCTGCTATGGAAGAAGACTCAGAA
GCATCTTCCTCAAGGATAGGTGATAGCTCACAGGGAGACAACAATTTGCAAAAATTAGGCCCTGATGATG
TGTCTGTGGATATTGATGCCATTAGAAGGGTCTACACCAGATTGCTCTCTAATGAAAAAATTGAAACTGC
CTTTCTCAATGCACTTGTATATTTGTCACCTAACGTGGAATGTGACTTGACGTATCACAATGTATACTCT
CGAGATCCTAATTATCTGAATTTGTTCATTATCGTAATGG
