[The description below was written by a language model from this plasmid's Addgene catalogue record.]
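Description:
p3012 pGEM E6-AP C-A is a small, high-copy bacterial plasmid built on the Promega pGEM-1 backbone (about 2.9 kb without insert) and catalogued as a bacterial expression vector. It is maintained in standard E. coli cloning strains under ampicillin selection. pGEM-series vectors are general-purpose cloning and transcription plasmids in which the polylinker is flanked by phage RNA polymerase promoters. The record lists T7 as the 5′ sequencing primer, which suggests the insert lies downstream of the T7 promoter, although the promoter arrangement and orientation are not explicitly stated. No feature table is provided, so the origin, resistance cassette and promoter positions cannot be confirmed beyond what the backbone name implies.

The insert is human E6-AP (UBE3A), cloned between BamHI and HindIII sites, both of which are retained. E6-AP is the ubiquitin-protein ligase that associates with the human papillomavirus E6 oncoprotein and mediates ubiquitination of p53. This version carries a point mutation converting the active-site cysteine codon to alanine (the "C-A" in the name). That change would be expected to abolish formation of the ubiquitin thioester intermediate and so yield a catalytically inactive protein. No tags or fusion partners are recorded, and the insert size and exact coding boundaries are not given.

The plasmid comes from work mapping the E6-AP regions responsible for E6 binding, p53 association and ubiquitination of bound proteins. It is therefore best suited as a ligase-dead control alongside wild-type E6-AP, for example as a template for producing the protein for binding and ubiquitination assays, which allows substrate or E6 interaction to be separated from catalytic activity.
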