Addgene plasmid #8645: p3012 pGEM E6-AP C-A
Depositing lab: Peter Howley. Depositing organization: Harvard Medical School. Publication: Localization of the E6-AP regions that direct human papillomavirus E6 binding, association with p53, and ubiquitination of associated proteins. Huibregtse JM, Scheffner M, Howley PM. Mol Cell Biol 1993 Aug;13(8):4918-27. PubMed 8393140.
Backbone
  Vector backbone: pGEM-1
  Backbone manufacturer: Promega
  Backbone size w/o insert (bp): 2865
  Vector type: Bacterial Expression
Growth in bacteria
  Bacterial resistance: Ampicillin, 100 μg/mL
  Growth temperature: 37°C
  Growth strain: DH5alpha
  Copy number: High Copy
Gene/Insert
  Gene/Insert name: E6-AP
  Species: H. sapiens (human)
  Mutation: active site cyteine codon mutated to encode alanine
  Entrez Gene: UBE3A (a.k.a. ANCR, AS, E6-AP, EPVE6AP, HPVE6A, PIX1)
  Cloning method: Restriction Enzyme; 5′ cloning site BamHI (not destroyed); 3′ cloning site HindIII (not destroyed)
  Sequencing primers: 5′ T7
Terms and licenses: Academic/Nonprofit Terms; Industry Terms: Not Available to Industry
Depositor comments: See author's map.
How to cite: p3012 pGEM E6-AP C-A was a gift from Peter Howley (Addgene plasmid # 8645 ; http://n2t.net/addgene:8645 ; RRID:Addgene_8645)
